Addgene plasmid #211185: pBiT3.1-C_CHAF1B:1-559
Purpose: Mammalian expression of full-length human CHAF1B. C-terminal HiBiT tag.
Depositing lab: Cheryl Arrowsmith. Depositing organization: University of Toronto. Publication: A Target Class Ligandability Evaluation of WD40 Repeat-Containing Proteins. Ackloo S, Li F, Szewczyk M, Seitova A, Loppnau P, Zeng H, Xu J, Ahmad S, Arnautova YA, Baghaie AJ, Beldar S, Bolotokova A, Centrella PA, Chau I, Clark MA, Cuozzo JW, Dehghani-Tafti S, Disch JS, Dong A, Dumas A, Feng JA, Ghiabi P, Gibson E, Gilmer J, Goldman B, Green SR, Guie MA, Guilinger JP, Harms N, Herasymenko O, Houliston S, Hutchinson A, Kearnes S, Keefe AD, Kimani SW, Kramer T, Kutera M, Kwak HA, Lento C, Li Y, Liu J, Loup J, Machado RAC, Mulhern CJ, Perveen S, Righetto GL, Riley P, Shrestha S, Sigel EA, Silva M, Sintchak MD, Slakman BL, Taylor RD, Thompson J, Torng W, Underkoffler C, von Rechenberg M, Walsh RT, Watson I, Wilson DJ, Wolf E, Yadav M, Yazdi AK, Zhang J, Zhang Y, Santhakumar V, Edwards AM, Barsyte-Lovejoy D, Schapira M, Brown PJ, Halabelian L, Arrowsmith CH. J Med Chem. 2025 Jan 23;68(2):1092-1112. doi: 10.1021/acs.jmedchem.4c02010. Epub 2024 Nov 4. PubMed 39495097.
Backbone
  Vector backbone: pBiT3.1-C
  Backbone manufacturer: Promega
  Vector type: Mammalian Expression
  Selectable markers: Neomycin (select with G418)
Growth in bacteria
  Bacterial resistance: Kanamycin, 50 μg/mL
  Growth temperature: 37°C
  Growth strain: DH5alpha
  Copy number: High Copy
Gene/Insert
  Gene/Insert name: CHAF1B:M1-P559
  Species: H. sapiens (human)
  Insert size (bp): 1677
  Mutation: wild type
  Entrez Gene: CHAF1B (a.k.a. CAF-1, CAF-IP60, CAF1, CAF1A, CAF1P60, MPHOSPH7, MPP7)
  Promoter: CMV
  Tag / fusion protein: GSSGGSSGVSGWRLFKKIS (C terminal on insert)
  Cloning method: Ligation Independent Cloning
  Sequencing primers: 5′ T7; 3′ TTGCTCAGCGGTGGCAGCAG
Resource information
  A portion of this plasmid was derived from a plasmid made by: Mammalian Gene Collection (BC021218)
Terms and licenses: Academic/Nonprofit Terms; Industry Terms: Not Available to Industry
Depositor comments: 5' Cloning Site: EcoR1 (not destroyed), 3' Cloning Site: Xho1 (not destroyed).
How to cite: pBiT3.1-C_CHAF1B:1-559 was a gift from Cheryl Arrowsmith (Addgene plasmid # 211185 ; http://n2t.net/addgene:211185 ; RRID:Addgene_211185)
