[The description below was written by a language model from this plasmid's Addgene catalogue record and pLannotate feature annotations shown in this document.]
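Description:
pBiT3.1-C_CHAF1B:1-559 is a mammalian expression plasmid built on Promega's pBiT3.1-C backbone, carrying full-length wild-type human CHAF1B (residues M1 to P559, a 1,677 bp insert derived from a Mammalian Gene Collection clone). CHAF1B is the p60, WD40-repeat subunit of the CAF-1 chromatin assembly complex, which deposits newly synthesized histones H3 and H4 onto replicating DNA. The coding sequence was inserted by ligation-independent cloning between retained EcoRI and XhoI sites. It is driven by the CMV immediate-early enhancer and promoter, followed by a chimeric β-globin/immunoglobulin intron that promotes efficient mRNA processing, and it is terminated by an SV40 polyadenylation signal. A T7 promoter upstream of the insert serves as a sequencing primer site and would allow in vitro transcription. The protein is fused at its C terminus, through a flexible Gly/Ser linker, to the small HiBiT peptide. HiBiT complements the LgBiT fragment of NanoLuc luciferase to produce luminescence. The tag is not annotated as a feature in the table, and the short "SET1" and large T antigen fragments are probably spurious annotation matches.

In bacteria the plasmid replicates from a high-copy ColE1/pUC-type origin and is selected with kanamycin through an EM7-driven neo (nptII) gene, which is preceded by a loxP site. The catalogue lists neomycin/G418 as the mammalian marker, but the feature table shows only the bacterial EM7 promoter directly upstream of neo. It also shows a separate SV40 promoter–blasticidin S deaminase–synthetic poly(A) cassette that the catalogue does not mention, so the effective mammalian selection should be checked. The associated work evaluated the ligandability of WD40 repeat proteins, which suggests use in luminescence-based quantification of CHAF1B levels or cellular target engagement, though the record does not name a specific assay.
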