Features (pLannotate 1.2.2; 17 found; start..end, strand, type, name):
     24..105     -  polyA_signal   SV40 poly(A) signal: SV40 polyadenylation signal
    128..211     -  CDS            large T antigen (fragment): large T antigen from SV40 (simian virus 40)
    276..641     +  enhancer       CMV enhancer: human cytomegalovirus immediate early enhancer
    643..842     +  promoter       CMV promoter: human cytomegalovirus (CMV) immediate early promoter
    981..1113    +  intron         chimeric intron: chimera between introns from human β-globin and immunoglobulin heavy chain genes
   1157..1175    +  promoter       T7 promoter: promoter for bacteriophage T7 RNA polymerase
   1243..2919    +  CDS            CHAF1B: CAF1B_HUMAN - Also known as CAF1A, CAF1P60, MPHOSPH7, MPP7. Experimental evidence at protein level: Swiss-Prot protein existence level 1. Complex that is thought to mediate chromatin assembly in DNA replication and DNA repair. Assembles histone octamers onto replicating DNA in vitro. CAF-1 performs the first step of the nucleosome assembly process, bringing newly synthesized histones H3 and H4 to replicating DNA; histones H2A/H2B can bind to this chromatin precursor subsequent to DNA replication to complete the histone octamer. From Homo sapiens (Human).
   3015..3042    +  CDS            SET1 (fragment): solubility-enhancement tag derived from T7 phage gene 10B
   3068..3189    -  polyA_signal   SV40 poly(A) signal: SV40 polyadenylation signal
   3212..3280    -  CDS            large T antigen (fragment): large T antigen from SV40 (simian virus 40)
   3304..3337    +  protein_bind   loxP: Cre-mediated recombination occurs in the 8-bp core sequence (GCATACAT). Cre recombinase
   3347..3394    +  promoter       EM7 promoter: synthetic bacterial promoter&nbsp
   3426..4217    +  CDS            neo: KKA2_KLEPN - Also known as kan, nptII. Experimental evidence at protein level: Swiss-Prot protein existence level 1. Resistance to kanamycin, neomycin, paromomycin, ribostamycin, butirosin and gentamicin B. From Klebsiella pneumoniae.
   4378..4966    -  rep_origin     ori: high-copy-number ColE1/pMB1/pBR322/pUC origin of replication
   5092..5140    -  polyA_signal   poly(A) signal: synthetic polyadenylation signal
   5164..5562    -  CDS            BSD: blasticidin S deaminase; Aspergillus terreus BSD; confers resistance to blasticidin
   5593..5950    -  promoter       SV40 promoter: SV40 enhancer and early promoter
>Addgene plasmid #211185 | pBiT3.1-C_CHAF1B:1-559 | addgene full sequence | sequence record 425884 | Addgene NGS Result
AAGACGCGTTAATTAAGACGTCGGCAGTGAAAAAAATGCTTTATTTGTGAAATTTGTGATGCTATTGCTT
TATTTGTAACCATTATAAGCTGCAATAAACAAGTTAACAACAACAATTGCATTCATTTTATGTTTCAGGT
TCAGGGGGAGGTGTGGGAGGTTTTTTAAAGCAAGTAAAACCTCTACAAATGTGGTATGGCTGATTATGAT
CCGCGGCCGCAATACGTCGACGTTATCAGCTGACTTCGTACGAGAGCCTAGGATTATGGCGCGCCACTAG
TTATTAATAGTAATCAATTACGGGGTCATTAGTTCATAGCCCATATATGGAGTTCCGCGTTACATAACTT
ACGGTAAATGGCCCGCCTGGCTGACCGCCCAACGACCCCCGCCCATTGACGTCAATAATGACGTATGTTC
CCATAGTAACGCCAATAGGGACTTTCCATTGACGTCAATGGGTGGAGTATTTACGGTAAACTGCCCACTT
GGCAGTACATCAAGTGTATCATATGCCAAGTCCGCCCCCTATTGACGTCAATGACGGTAAATGGCCCGCC
TGGCATTATGCCCAGTACATGACCTTACGGGACTTTCCTACTTGGCAGTACATCTACGTATTAGTCATCG
CTATTACCATGGTGATGCGGTTTTGGCAGTACACCAATGGGCGTGGATAGCGGTTTGACTCACGGGGATT
TCCAAGTCTCCACCCCATTGACGTCAATGGGAGTTTGTTTTGGCACCAAAATCAACGGGACTTTCCAAAA
TGTCGTAATAACCCCGCCCCGTTGACGCAAATGGGCGGTAGGCGTGTACGGTGGGAGGTCTATATAAGCA
GAGCTGGTTTAGTGAACCGTCAGATCACTAGAATCTTTATTGCGGTAGTTTATCACAGTTAAATTGCTAA
CGCAGTCAGTGCTTCTGACACAACAGTCTCGAACTTAAGCTGCAGAAGTTGGTCGTGAGGCACTGGGCAG
GTAAGTATCAAGGTTACAAGACAGGTTTAAGGAGACCAATAGAAACTGGGCTTGTCGAGACAGAGAAGAC
TCTTGCGTTTCTGATAGGCACCTATTGGTCTTACTGACATCCACTTTGCCTTTCTCTCCACAGGTGTCCA
CTCCCAGTTCAATTACAGCTCTTAAGGCTAGAGTATTAATACGACTCACTATAGGGGCGATCGCAACAAG
CTTCGGGAAGATCTGGAGCTAGCGGCGGGGGATCCGGTGGGAATTCGACACCATGAAAGTCATCACTTGT
GAAATAGCCTGGCACAACAAGGAGCCCGTGTACAGCCTGGACTTCCAGCATGGGACGGCTGGGAGGATCC
ACAGACTGGCGTCTGCCGGCGTGGACACCAATGTCAGGATCTGGAAGGTAGAAAAGGGACCAGATGGAAA
AGCCATCGTGGAATTTTTGTCCAATCTTGCTCGTCATACCAAAGCCGTCAATGTTGTGCGTTTTTCTCCA
ACTGGGGAAATTTTAGCATCGGGAGGAGATGATGCTGTCATCCTATTGTGGAAGGTGAATGATAACAAGG
AGCCGGAGCAGATCGCTTTTCAGGATGAGGACGAGGCCCAGCTGAACAAGGAGAACTGGACGGTTGTGAA
GACTCTGCGGGGCCACTTAGAAGATGTGTATGATATTTGCTGGGCAACTGATGGGAATTTAATGGCTTCT
GCCTCTGTGGATAACACAGCCATCATATGGGATGTCAGCAAAGGACAAAAGATATCAATTTTTAATGAAC
ATAAAAGTTATGTCCAAGGAGTAACCTGGGACCCTTTGGGTCAATATGTTGCTACTCTGAGCTGTGACAG
GGTGCTGCGAGTATACAGTATACAGAAGAAGCGTGTGGCTTTCAATGTTTCGAAGATGCTGTCTGGAATA
GGGGCTGAAGGAGAGGCAAGAAGCTACCGGATGTTTCACGACGACAGCATGAAGTCTTTCTTCCGTAGAC
TGAGTTTCACTCCCGACGGATCTTTGCTTCTCACGCCAGCTGGATGTGTGGAATCTGGTGAAAATGTAAT
GAATACCACTTATGTTTTCTCCAGGAAGAATCTTAAAAGGCCCATCGCTCATCTTCCATGTCCTGGAAAA
GCCACTCTTGCTGTTCGCTGCTGTCCGGTCTACTTTGAACTGAGGCCAGTGGTGGAAACAGGTGTGGAGC
TGATGAGTCTGCCCTACCGCCTGGTGTTTGCTGTGGCCTCGGAGGATTCCGTGCTTCTGTATGACACCCA
GCAGTCCTTCCCTTTTGGTTACGTGTCTAATATACATTACCACACCCTCAGTGACATTTCATGGTCCAGC
GATGGTGCCTTCCTGGCCATTTCTTCCACGGACGGTTACTGCTCATTTGTGACATTTGAGAAAGATGAAC
TTGGAATTCCTTTGAAAGAGAAGCCAGTTTTGAACATGAGAACTCCTGATACAGCAAAGAAAACCAAGAG
TCAGACACATCGAGGGTCTTCGCCAGGACCCAGACCGGTAGAGGGAACCCCTGCCAGCAGAACCCAAGAC
CCCAGCAGCCCCGGCACGACTCCCCCTCAGGCCAGACAGGCCCCAGCCCCAACAGTCATCAGGGACCCTC
CCTCCATCACTCCTGCTGTCAAAAGCCCCTTGCCGGGGCCTTCGGAGGAGAAGACCCTGCAGCCCAGTAG
TCAAAACACAAAAGCCCACCCATCCCGGAGGGTCACTCTGAACACACTGCAAGCCTGGAGCAAGACAACA
CCCCGGAGAATAAACTTAACACCCTTAAAGACGGACACTCCACCAAGTTCTGTACCAACCAGTGTGATTT
CCACCCCTTCTACAGAAGAAATTCAGTCAGAGACGCCTGGAGACGCTCAGGGCAGTCCCCCAGAGCTAAA
GCGGCCCAGACTCGATGAAAACAAAGGAGGCACGGAAAGTCTGGACCCTGGCTCGAGCGGTGGGAGCTCC
GGTGTGAGCGGCTGGCGGCTGTTCAAGAAGATTAGCTAAGTTTAAACGGCCGCGACTCTAGACTGCAGGC
ATGCAAGCTGATTTGGCTGCTGCCACCGCTGAGCAAGGCCGCTTCGAGCAGACATGATAAGATACATTGA
TGAGTTTGGACAAACCACAACTAGAATGCAGTGAAAAAAATGCTTTATTTGTGAAATTTGTGATGCTATT
GCTTTATTTGTAACCATTATAAGCTGCAATAAACAAGTTAACAACAACAATTGCATTCATTTTATGTTTC
AGGTTCAGGGGGAGATGTGGGAGGTTTTTTTAAGCAAGTAAAACCTCTACAAATGTGGTAAAATCTTAAT
TAAGACTTCTAATATAACTTCGTATAGCATACATTATACGAAGTTATGGTTCCACTGTTGACAATTAATC
ATCGGCATAGTATATCGGCATAGTATAATACGACAAGGTGAGGAACTAAACCCAGGAGGCAGATCATGAT
TGAACAAGATGGATTGCACGCAGGTTCTCCGGCCGCTTGGGTGGAGAGGCTATTCGGCTATGACTGGGCA
CAACAGACAATCGGCTGCTCTGATGCCGCCGTGTTCCGGCTGTCAGCGCAGGGGCGCCCGGTTCTTTTTG
TCAAGACCGACCTGTCCGGTGCCCTGAATGAACTGCAGGACGAGGCAGCGCGGCTATCGTGGCTGGCCAC
GACGGGCGTTCCTTGCGCAGCTGTGCTCGACGTTGTCACTGAAGCGGGAAGGGACTGGCTGCTATTGGGC
GAAGTGCCGGGGCAGGATCTCCTGTCATCTCACCTTGCTCCTGCCGAGAAAGTATCCATCATGGCTGATG
CAATGCGGCGGCTGCATACGCTTGATCCGGCTACCTGCCCATTCGACCACCAAGCGAAACATCGCATCGA
GCGAGCACGTACTCGGATGGAAGCCGGTCTTGTCGATCAGGATGATCTGGACGAAGAGCATCAGGGGCTC
GCGCCAGCCGAACTGTTCGCCAGGCTCAAGGCGCGCATGCCCGACGGCGAGGATCTCGTCGTGACCCATG
GCGATGCCTGCTTGCCGAATATCATGGTGGAAAATGGCCGCTTTTCTGGATTCATCGACTGTGGCCGGCT
GGGTGTGGCGGACCGCTATCAGGACATAGCGTTGGCTACCCGTGATATTGCTGAAGAGCTTGGCGGCGAA
TGGGCTGACCGCTTCCTCGTGCTTTACGGTATCGCCGCTCCCGATTCGCAGCGCATCGCCTTCTATCGCC
TTCTTGACGAGTTCTTCTGATTCGAAATGACCGACCAAGCGACGCCCAACCGGTATCAGCTCACTCAAAG
GCGGTAATACGGTTATCCACAGAATCAGGGGATAACGCAGGAAAGAACATGTGAGCAAAAGGCCAGCAAA
AGGCCAGGAACCGTAAAAAGGCCGCGTTGCTGGCGTTTTTCCATAGGCTCCGCCCCCCTGACGAGCATCA
CAAAAATCGACGCTCAAGTCAGAGGTGGCGAAACCCGACAGGACTATAAAGATACCAGGCGTTTCCCCCT
GGAAGCTCCCTCGTGCGCTCTCCTGTTCCGACCCTGCCGCTTACCGGATACCTGTCCGCCTTTCTCCCTT
CGGGAAGCGTGGCGCTTTCTCATAGCTCACGCTGTAGGTATCTCAGTTCGGTGTAGGTCGTTCGCTCCAA
GCTGGGCTGTGTGCACGAACCCCCCGTTCAGCCCGACCGCTGCGCCTTATCCGGTAACTATCGTCTTGAG
TCCAACCCGGTAAGACACGACTTATCGCCACTGGCAGCAGCCACTGGTAACAGGATTAGCAGAGCGAGGT
ATGTAGGCGGTGCTACAGAGTTCTTGAAGTGGTGGCCTAACTACGGCTACACTAGAAGGACAGTATTTGG
TATCTGCGCTCTGCTGAAGCCAGTTACCTTCGGAAAAAGAGTTGGTAGCTCTTGATCCGGCAAACAAACC
ACCGCTGGTAGCGGTGGTTTTTTTGTTTGCAAGCAGCAGATTACGCGCAGAAAAAAAGGATTTCAAGAAG
ATCCTTTGATCTTTTCTACGGGGTCTGACGCTCAGTGGAACGAAAACTCACGTTAAGGGATTTTGGTCAT
GAGATTATCAAAAAGGATCTTCACCTAGATCCTTTTATAGTCCGGAATCGTCACACAAAAAACCAACACA
CAGATGTAATGAAAATAAAGATATTTTATTGCGGCCATCGTGATGGCTAGAGTTTAGCCCTCCCACACAT
AACCAGAGGGCAGCAATTCACGAATCCCAACTGCCGTCGGCTGTCCATCACTGTCCTTCACTATGGCTTT
GATCCCAGGATGCAGATCGAGAAGCACCTGTCGGCACCGTCCGCAGGGGCTCAAGATGCCCCTGTTCTCA
TTTCCGATCGCGACGATACAAGTCAGGTTGCCAGCTGCCGCAGCAGCAGCAGTGCCCAGCACCACGAGTT
CTGCACAAGGTCCCCCAGTAAAATGATATACATTGACACCAGTGAAGATGCGGCCGTCGCTAGAGAGAGC
TGCGCTGGCGACGCTGTAGTCTTCAGAGATGGGGATGCTGTTGATTGTAGCCGTTGCTCTTTCAATGAGG
GTGGATTCTTCTTGAGACAAAGGCTTGGCCATGGTGGCGCTAGTGTCAGAAGAATCGAGCTTTTTGCAAA
AGCCTAGGCCTCCAAAAAAGCCTCCTCACTACTTCTGGAATAGCTCAGAGGCCGAGGCGGCCTCGGCCTC
TGCATAAATAAAAAAAATTAGTCAGCCATGGGGCGGAGAATGGGCGGAACTGGGCGGAGTTAGGGGCGGG
ATGGGCGGAGTTAGGGGCGGGACTATGGTTGCTGACTAATTGAGATGCATGCTTTGCATACTTCTGCCTG
CTGGGGAGCCTGGGGACTTTCCACACCTGGTTGCTGACTAATTGAGATGCATGCTTTGCATACTTCTGCC
TGCTGGGGAGCCTGGGGACTTTCCACACCCTAACTGACACACATTCCACAGCTGGTTCTTTCCGCCTCAG
AAGGTACCTAACCAAGTTCCTCTTTCAGAGGTTATTTCAGGCCATGGTGCTGCGC
