>Addgene plasmid #211185 | pBiT3.1-C_CHAF1B:1-559 | depositor partial sequence | sequence record 411848 | Insert sequence
ATGAAAGTCATCACTTGTGAAATAGCCTGGCACAACAAGGAGCCCGTGTACAGCCTGGACTTCCAGCATG
GGACGGCTGGGAGGATCCACAGACTGGCGTCTGCCGGCGTGGACACCAATGTCAGGATCTGGAAGGTAGA
AAAGGGACCAGATGGAAAAGCCATCGTGGAATTTTTGTCCAATCTTGCTCGTCATACCAAAGCCGTCAAT
GTTGTGCGTTTTTCTCCAACTGGGGAAATTTTAGCATCGGGAGGAGATGATGCTGTCATCCTATTGTGGA
AGGTGAATGATAACAAGGAGCCGGAGCAGATCGCTTTTCAGGATGAGGACGAGGCCCAGCTGAACAAGGA
GAACTGGACGGTTGTGAAGACTCTGCGGGGCCACTTAGAAGATGTGTATGATATTTGCTGGGCAACTGAT
GGGAATTTAATGGCTTCTGCCTCTGTGGATAACACAGCCATCATATGGGATGTCAGCAAAGGACAAAAGA
TATCAATTTTTAATGAACATAAAAGTTATGTCCAAGGAGTAACCTGGGACCCTTTGGGTCAATATGTTGC
TACTCTGAGCTGTGACAGGGTGCTGCGAGTATACAGTATACAGAAGAAGCGTGTGGCTTTCAATGTTTCG
AAGATGCTGTCTGGAATAGGGGCTGAAGGAGAGGCAAGAAGCTACCGGATGTTTCACGACGACAGCATGA
AGTCTTTCTTCCGTAGACTGAGTTTCACTCCCGACGGATCTTTGCTTCTCACGCCAGCTGGATGTGTGGA
ATCTGGTGAAAATGTAATGAATACCACTTATGTTTTCTCCAGGAAGAATCTTAAAAGGCCCATCGCTCAT
CTTCCATGTCCTGGAAAAGCCACTCTTGCTGTTCGCTGCTGTCCGGTCTACTTTGAACTGAGGCCAGTGG
TGGAAACAGGTGTGGAGCTGATGAGTCTGCCCTACCGCCTGGTGTTTGCTGTGGCCTCGGAGGATTCCGT
GCTTCTGTATGACACCCAGCAGTCCTTCCCTTTTGGTTACGTGTCTAATATACATTACCACACCCTCAGT
GACATTTCATGGTCCAGCGATGGTGCCTTCCTGGCCATTTCTTCCACGGACGGTTACTGCTCATTTGTGA
CATTTGAGAAAGATGAACTTGGAATTCCTTTGAAAGAGAAGCCAGTTTTGAACATGAGAACTCCTGATAC
AGCAAAGAAAACCAAGAGTCAGACACATCGAGGGTCTTCGCCAGGACCCAGACCGGTAGAGGGAACCCCT
GCCAGCAGAACCCAAGACCCCAGCAGCCCCGGCACGACTCCCCCTCAGGCCAGACAGGCCCCAGCCCCAA
CAGTCATCAGGGACCCTCCCTCCATCACTCCTGCTGTCAAAAGCCCCTTGCCGGGGCCTTCGGAGGAGAA
GACCCTGCAGCCCAGTAGTCAAAACACAAAAGCCCACCCATCCCGGAGGGTCACTCTGAACACACTGCAA
GCCTGGAGCAAGACAACACCCCGGAGAATAAACTTAACACCCTTAAAGACGGACACTCCACCAAGTTCTG
TACCAACCAGTGTGATTTCCACCCCTTCTACAGAAGAAATTCAGTCAGAGACGCCTGGAGACGCTCAGGG
CAGTCCCCCAGAGCTAAAGCGGCCCAGACTCGATGAAAACAAAGGAGGCACGGAAAGTCTGGACCCT
